Addgene plasmid #196804: pGG-PIP66
Purpose: Contains TET8 promoter
Depositing lab: Marc Somssich. Depositing organization: University of Melbourne. Publication: Resolving spatially distinct phytohormone response zones in Arabidopsis thaliana roots colonized by Fusarium oxysporum. Calabria J, Wang L, Rast-Somssich MI, Chen HW, Watt M, Persson S, Andersen TG, Idnurm A, Somssich M. J Exp Bot. 2025 Jan 17:erae516. doi: 10.1093/jxb/erae516. PubMed 39823275.
Backbone
  Vector backbone: pGGA000
  Total vector size (bp): 4750
  Vector type: GreenGate (GG) Entry Vector
Growth in bacteria
  Bacterial resistance: Ampicillin, 100 μg/mL
  Growth temperature: 37°C
  Growth strain: DH5alpha
  Copy number: High Copy
Gene/Insert
  Gene/Insert name: TETRASPANIN8 (alt names: TET8; AT2G23810)
  Species: A. thaliana (mustard weed)
  Insert size (bp): 2068
  Entrez Gene: TET8 (a.k.a. AT2G23810, F27L4.1, F27L4_1, tetraspanin8)
Terms and licenses: Academic/Nonprofit Terms; Industry Terms: Not Available to Industry
Depositor comments: Please visit https://doi.org/10.1101/2022.12.20.521292 for bioRxiv preprint.
How to cite: pGG-PIP66 was a gift from Marc Somssich (Addgene plasmid # 196804 ; http://n2t.net/addgene:196804 ; RRID:Addgene_196804)
