[The description below was written by a language model from this plasmid's Addgene catalogue record and pLannotate feature annotations shown in this document.]
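Description:
pGG-PIP66 is a GreenGate entry vector built on the pGGA000 backbone, the module class that in the GreenGate Golden Gate cloning system holds promoter parts for plant expression constructs. It is a small plasmid of about 4.75 kb, maintained in E. coli at high copy from a ColE1/pUC-type origin and selected with ampicillin through a β-lactamase gene under its own bla promoter. The annotated backbone also retains typical cloning-vector remnants: a lacI fragment, CAP binding site, lac promoter and operator, a lacZα fragment, and fragments of bom and rop. None of these plays a role in the plasmid's intended use.

The payload is a 2,068 bp fragment of the Arabidopsis thaliana TETRASPANIN8 locus (TET8, AT2G23810), which the record describes as the TET8 promoter. The automated feature table does not annotate this insert as such. It evidently occupies the largely unannotated stretch between the flanking SP6 and T7 phage promoters, which mark the edges of the cloning site. A very short hit to the yeast TEF1 promoter falls within this region and is most likely a chance match in the plant sequence rather than a functional element. The plasmid carries no coding sequence, reporter, terminator or plant selection marker, so it is not an expression construct on its own.

Instead, it serves as a building block. The TET8 promoter module is meant to be combined with other GreenGate entry modules in a destination vector to drive a chosen gene or reporter under TET8 regulatory control in plants. The associated publication concerns imaging of phytohormone response zones in Arabidopsis roots colonized by Fusarium oxysporum, which suggests use in reporter lines for plant–microbe interaction studies, although the record does not specify the final assemblies.
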