Features (pLannotate 1.2.2; 13 found; start..end, strand, type, name):
     96..200     +  promoter       AmpR promoter: bla
    201..1061    +  CDS            AmpR: β-lactamase; bla; confers resistance to ampicillin, carbenicillin, and related antibiotics
   1232..1820    +  rep_origin     ori: high-copy-number ColE1/pMB1/pBR322/pUC origin of replication
   2003..2095    +  CDS            lacI (fragment): lac repressor; lacI; The lac repressor binds to the lac operator to inhibit transcription in E. coli. This inhibition can be relieved by adding lactose or isopropyl-β-D-thiogalactopyranoside (IPTG).
   2108..2129    +  protein_bind   CAP binding site: CAP binding activates transcription in the presence of cAMP. E. coli catabolite activator protein
   2144..2174    +  promoter       lac promoter: promoter for the E. coli lac operon
   2182..2198    +  protein_bind   lac operator: The lac repressor binds to the lac operator to inhibit transcription in E. coli. This inhibition can be relieved by adding lactose or isopropyl-β-D-thiogalactopyranoside (IPTG). lac repressor encoded by lacI
   2212..2230    +  promoter       SP6 promoter: promoter for bacteriophage SP6 RNA polymerase
   3951..3973    -  promoter       TEF1 promoter (fragment): S. cerevisiae TEF1; promoter for EF-1α
   4341..4359    -  promoter       T7 promoter: promoter for bacteriophage T7 RNA polymerase
   4361..4513    +  CDS            lacZα (fragment): LacZα fragment of β-galactosidase; lacZ fragment
   4519..4618    -  misc_feature   bom (fragment): basis of mobility region from pBR322
   4720..1       -  CDS            rop (fragment) (across the origin): Rop protein, which maintains plasmids at low copy number; rop
>Addgene plasmid #196804 | pGG-PIP66 | addgene full sequence | sequence record 395622 | Addgene NGS Result
GACGAAAGGGCCTCGTGATACGCCTATTTTTATAGGTTAATGTCATGATAATAATGGTTTCTTAGACGTC
AGGTGGCACTTTTCGGGGAAATGTGCGCGGAACCCCTATTTGTTTATTTTTCTAAATACATTCAAATATG
TATCCGCTCATGAGACAATAACCCTGATAAATGCTTCAATAATATTGAAAAAGGAAGAGTATGAGTATTC
AACATTTCCGTGTCGCCCTTATTCCCTTTTTTGCGGCATTTTGCCTTCCTGTTTTTGCTCACCCAGAAAC
GCTGGTGAAAGTAAAAGATGCTGAAGATCAGTTGGGTGCACGAGTGGGTTACATCGAACTGGATCTCAAC
AGCGGTAAGATCCTTGAGAGTTTTCGCCCCGAAGAACGTTTTCCAATGATGAGCACTTTTAAAGTTCTGC
TATGTGGCGCGGTATTATCCCGTATTGACGCCGGGCAAGAGCAACTCGGTCGCCGCATACACTATTCTCA
GAATGACTTGGTTGAGTACTCACCAGTCACAGAAAAGCATCTTACGGATGGCATGACAGTAAGAGAATTA
TGCAGTGCTGCCATAACCATGAGTGATAACACTGCGGCCAACTTACTTCTGACAACGATCGGAGGACCGA
AGGAGCTAACCGCTTTTTTGCACAACATGGGGGATCATGTAACTCGCCTTGATCGTTGGGAACCGGAGCT
GAATGAAGCCATACCAAACGACGAGCGTGACACCACGATGCCTGTAGCAATGGCAACAACGTTGCGCAAA
CTATTAACTGGCGAACTACTTACTCTAGCTTCCCGGCAACAATTAATAGACTGGATGGAGGCGGATAAAG
TTGCAGGACCACTTCTGCGCTCGGCCCTTCCGGCTGGCTGGTTTATTGCTGATAAATCTGGAGCCGGTGA
GCGTGGCTCTCGAGGTATCATTGCAGCACTGGGGCCAGATGGTAAGCCCTCCCGTATCGTAGTTATCTAC
ACGACGGGGAGTCAGGCAACTATGGATGAACGAAATAGACAGATCGCTGAGATAGGTGCCTCACTGATTA
AGCATTGGTAACTGTCAGACCAAGTTTACTCATATATACTTTAGATTGATTTAAAACTTCATTTTTAATT
TAAAAGGATCTAGGTGAAGATCCTTTTTGATAATCTCATGACCAAAATCCCTTAACGTGAGTTTTCGTTC
CACTGAGCGTCAGACCCCGTAGAAAAGATCAAAGGATCTTCTTGAGATCCTTTTTTTCTGCGCGTAATCT
GCTGCTTGCAAACAAAAAAACCACCGCTACCAGCGGTGGTTTGTTTGCCGGATCAAGAGCTACCAACTCT
TTTTCCGAAGGTAACTGGCTTCAGCAGAGCGCAGATACCAAATACTGTTCTTCTAGTGTAGCCGTAGTTA
GGCCACCACTTCAAGAACTCTGTAGCACCGCCTACATACCTCGCTCTGCTAATCCTGTTACCAGTGGCTG
CTGCCAGTGGCGATAAGTCGTGTCTTACCGGGTTGGACTCAAGACGATAGTTACCGGATAAGGCGCAGCG
GTCGGGCTGAACGGGGGGTTCGTGCACACAGCCCAGCTTGGAGCGAACGACCTACACCGAACTGAGATAC
CTACAGCGTGAGCTATGAGAAAGCGCCACGCTTCCCGAAGGGAGAAAGGCGGACAGGTATCCGGTAAGCG
GCAGGGTCGGAACAGGAGAGCGCACGAGGGAGCTTCCAGGGGGAAACGCCTGGTATCTTTATAGTCCTGT
CGGGTTTCGCCACCTCTGACTTGAGCGTCGATTTTTGTGATGCTCGTCAGGGGGGCGGAGCCTATGGAAA
AACGCCAGCAACGCGGCCTTTTTACGGTTCCTGGCCTTTTGCTGGCCTTTTGCTCACATGTTCTTTCCTG
CGTTATCCCCTGATTCTGTGGATAACCGTATTACCGCCTTTGAGTGAGCTGATACCGCTCGCCGCAGCCG
AACGACCGAGCGCAGCGAGTCAGTGAGCGAGGAAGCGGAAGAGCGCCCAATACGCAAACCGCCTCTCCCC
GCGCGTTGGCCGATTCATTAATGCAGCTGGCACGACAGGTTTCCCGACTGGAAAGCGGGCAGTGAGCGCA
ACGCAATTAATGTGAGTTAGCTCACTCATTAGGCACCCCAGGCTTTACACTTTATGCTTCCGGCTCGTAT
GTTGTGTGGAATTGTGAGCGGATAACAATTTCACACGAGCTATTTAGGTGACACTATAGAAGTGAAGCTT
GGTCTCAACCTCGGATGTATCAAAGGTAAAAATATCAAAAATGTGTCAGTTTTCAAATTTAGGACGAAAA
AACTTAAACTTTCAAAATATCATTAAATCACAATTTTTTTTTTGAATTTTTTAATATAGTAGCCTCGGAT
TGACTGATTATTGTTTGTACAAAATTTTGGTGTCTCGTTTTCTCTTTGCATATGCAATGTGTCACATGGA
TGTCTTATGTGGATTTGATACTGATATGTTGTAACGTGATTGGTCATTTACCTAAAAAGTGAAATTTTTC
TCAAACAATGATCTAAATTGAAATATAGTCGGACTTTTTTTTTATGCTAAGAATATAAATATTTCATATG
TAAATTAGGAGAATGGATTAAATTTTTAGGTAACACTTAATGTATTAAATCCATTCTCCTAATTTACATA
TGTTAATATTTACAATATTATCTTCTATTTATCATTTTTAATTTAATCAAGTTATTCAAATCTATTTATT
TTTTTGTCAAAATTTCAAATCTTATTAATATAAAAAATTATTTGAGAAATTATCATAAAACAATCTAATT
AATATGCATTATTATTGGATAACGATTTTTGGTATTTAAAACAATCTAGTTCACTTAAATCTATGATAGA
TTGTTTTAAATACCAAAAATCGTTATCCAATAATAATGTATATTACAAATTTAAAATAGTGCTTCAAAGG
AATCCAACAAGAAAAATAAAAAACAACACAAGTACACAACAACAATAACAACGCAAGTAGGTTAGGTACT
TAGGTAGCAATGCATGCAGCCTGATTCAAACGATCTACATATGTTTTTAAATAAAAGATCATGTCATTTG
ATTCTTCCCATTGTCTATTTTCTATAATAAGTAGGTTAGGTATCAACGCAGCCTCCAAAAGCATAAAAAC
AAATTGCAAATTTTCCAGTGGCATATGTATATATTAGTCACTTGAATTTCATTAAATAAAATACGAGTAG
AAACGTTGACAAATATTACGAGTAAACAAAAACAAATTGGACTTTGGAAGCCTTTACATTTTGCTCACGC
AAGTAAAAACAAAAGGAAAAAGAAATACTCAATTATTTGACATAGTAGAAATAAGATATTCATATGAAAG
TGAAAGCCATTTGATCTTTCAAAGGTTTAATGGTTTTATATTAGGCTAAGGTATGCTTTTCAAACAATTG
TTTAACTAAAAAAACTGTAGATACAAAAAAATAATCATAATTTCAGCATATTGCAAATAAGATTGTTTGT
TGTGTATTACAATTTACAAATAAAATTATATATCGTAAGTTTATAACCATAAACAGAATCTGTCTTTAAT
TTTTTAGAAGGTCACAACTGAGGAAAGAAAATAAAAGTTTTTTTAATGATTTATAAAAATTACAAAAGTT
AAGAAATTTCAAAATAAAAATGTGGTAAACAAAACTTCTTTTATTTGTTAAGACATTGCTATAATTTTTT
TTCTTATTAATTATTTAGTTATACTGAAATTAAATTTTATATAATTAGCTGCAAACTCATAATTACTTAA
CTTAGTCTAAAAACCAGTTATGGTCATAAACTATATATTATGAGAAAATTAGTCAGTCTTACTTTTTTTT
ATGAAATTATTTCATTGCAAGTTATATTCAATCTATAGATAATGAATATTTATTTAATAATCATGATAAG
ATAAGATCAAATATAGAAGAAAATATACACAAGAGAAAAAAACTAAATAAAAAGTATAATTAAATAAGTA
CAAGTCATTATCCAAAAATATCCACCACTCGCGTAAAAGCGCGTGGAAGTTAAAAAGTCATTCTCCTAAA
TGAACCAAGTCTTCAAGTCTCAACTACTTCCTAAAGACAATTAGAAATTTAGAACCAAAACAAACGAAAC
TTCTCTGCAATAGCCTTCTCCAAATTTCCTCACTTTCACGCGTTTCAGTCTTCTCTATATAAACTTGTTT
CATCAACCCATCAAAATCCCACTCAAATTCTGTTTCAGTGTTCTTCAAATTCTCAATCTTTCTCTCAATT
CATCTAAAGGGTTCCTCAAAGTTTCAATCTTTCTCTCTGAATCTAAACCAACATGAGACCGAATTCTCGC
CCTATAGTGAGTCGTATTACCTGGCCGTCGTTTTACAACGTCGTGACTGGGAAAACCCTGGCGTTACCCA
ACTTAATCGCCTTGCAGCACATCCCCCTTTCGCCAGCTGGCGTAATAGCGAAGAGGCCCGCACCGATCGC
CCTTCCCAACAGTTGCGCAGCCTGAATGGCGAATGGCGCCTGATGCGGTATTTTCTCCTTACGCATCTGT
GCGGTATTTCACACCGCATATGGTGCACTCTCAGTACAATCTGCTCTGATGCCGCATAGTTAAGCCAGCC
CCGACACCCGCCAACACCCGCTGACGCGCCCTGACGGGCTTGTCTGCTCCCGGCATCCGCTTACAGACAA
GCTGTGACCGTCTCCGGGAGCTGCATGTGTCAGAGGTTTTCACCGTCATCACCGAAACGCGCGA
